>Addgene plasmid #174434 | pCE1 | addgene full sequence | sequence record 349722 | Addgene NGS Result
TCCTTTTTCAATATTATTGAAGCATTTATCAGGGTTATTGTCTCATGAGCGGATACATATTTGAATGTAT
TTAGAAAAATAAACAAATAGGGGTTCCGCGCACATTTCCCCGAAAAGTGCCACCTGACGTCTAAGAAACC
ATTATTATCATGACATTAACCTATAAAAATAGGCGTATCACGAGGCCCTTTGACGGCACGGCCACGCGTT
TAAACCGCCCGGATACCAGGTTTAATTAATGGGATGAGTAAAGGAGAGGAACTTTTCACCGGAGTAGTGC
CAATTTTGGTCGAGTTGGACGGAGATGTTAATGGACATAAGTTTTCTGTGTCAGGGGAGGGAGAAGGTGA
TGCCACATACGGTAAATTGACATTAAAGTTTATCTGTACTACCGGAAAGTTACCTGTACCTTGGCCAACT
CTTGTAACAACATTCGGGTATGGAGTCCAATGTTTCGCTCGATACCCAGACCACATGAAGCAACACGATT
TTTTCAAGTCAGCTATGCCTGAAGGGTATGTCCAGGAACGAACCATATTTTTTAAGGATGACGGTAATTA
TAAGACACGAGCTGAAGTCAAGTTTGAGGGGGACACCTTGGTCAATCGAATCGAATTAAAAGGGATCGAC
TTTAAGGAAGACGGAAATATATTGGGGCATAAATTAGAGTACAATTATAATTCCCATAACGTGTATATCA
TGGCCGATAAGCAAAAGAACGGGATAAAAGTCAACTTCAAGATTAGACACAACATAGAGGATGGGTCTGT
TCAATTGGCTGATCATTATCAGCAAAACACCCCAATCGGGGACGGGCCTGTATTGCTTCCAGATAATCAC
TATCTTTCCACCCAATCAAAATTGTCAAAAGATCCTAATGAGAAGCGTGATCATATGGTCCTTTTAGAAT
TTGTAACCGCCGCCGGGATTACTCATGGTATGGACGAATTGTATAAATAGCGGTGTTTAAACCCCAGCGC
CTGGCGGGCGCTCACAATTCCACACAACATACGAGCCGGAAGCATAAAGTGTAAAGCCTGGGGTGCCTAA
TGAGTGAGCTAACTCACATTAATTGCGTTGCGCTCACTGCCCGCTTTCCAGTCGGGAAACCTGTCGTGCC
AGCTGCATTAATGAATCGGCCAACGCGCGGGGAGAGGCGGTTTGCGTATTGGGCGCTCTTCCGCTTCCTC
GCTCACTGACTCGCTGCGCTCGGTCGTTCGGCTGCGGCGAGCGGTATCAGCTCACTCAAAGGCGGTAATA
CGGTTATCCACAGAATCAGGGGATAACGCAGGAAAGAACATGTGAGCAAAAGGCCAGCAAAAGGCCAGGA
ACCGTAAAAAGGCCGCGTTGCTGGCGTTTTTCCATAGGCTCCGCCCCCCTGACGAGCATCACAAAAATCG
ACGCTCAAGTCAGAGGTGGCGAAACCCGACAGGACTATAAAGATACCAGGCGTTTCCCCCTGGAAGCTCC
CTCGTGCGCTCTCCTGTTCCGACCCTGCCGCTTACCGGATACCTGTCCGCCTTTCTCCCTTCGGGAAGCG
TGGCGCTTTCTCATAGCTCACGCTGTAGGTATCTCAGTTCGGTGTAGGTCGTTCGCTCCAAGCTGGGCTG
TGTGCACGAACCCCCCGTTCAGCCCGACCGCTGCGCCTTATCCGGTAACTATCGTCTTGAGTCCAACCCG
GTAAGACACGACTTATCGCCACTGGCAGCAGCCACTGGTAACAGGATTAGCAGAGCGAGGTATGTAGGCG
GTGCTACAGAGTTCTTGAAGTGGTGGCCTAACTACGGCTACACTAGAAGAACAGTATTTGGTATCTGCGC
TCTGCTGAAGCCAGTTACCTTCGGAAAAAGAGTTGGTAGCTCTTGATCCGGCAAACAAACCACCGCTGGT
AGCGGTGGTTTTTTTGTTTGCAAGCAGCAGATTACGCGCAGAAAAAAAGGATCTCAAGAAGATCCTTTGA
TCTTTTCTACGGGGTCTGACGCTCAGTGGAACGAAAACTCACGTTAAGGGATTTTGGTCATGAGATTATC
AAAAAGGATCTTCACCTAGATCCTTTTAAATTAAAAATGAAGTTTTAAATCAATCTAAAGTATATATGAG
TAAACTTGGTCTGACAGTTACCAATGCTTGATCAGTGAGGCACCTATCTCAGCGATCTGTCTATTTCGTT
CATCCATAGTTGCCTGACTCCCCGTCGTGTAGATAACTACGATACGGGAGGGCTTACCATCTGGCCCCAG
TGCTGCAATGATACCGCGAGACCCACGCTCACCGGCTCCAGATTTATCAGCAATAAACCAGCCAGCCGGA
AGGGCCGAGCGCAGAAGTGGTCCTGCAACTTTATCCGCCTCCATCCAGTCTATTAATTGTTGCCGGGAAG
CTAGAGTAAGTAGTTCGCCAGTTAATAGTTTGCGCAACGTTGTTGCCATTGCTACAGGCATCGTGGTGTC
ACGCTCGTCGTTTGGTATGGCTTCATTCAGCTCCGGTTCCCAACGATCAAGGCGAGTTACATGATCCCCC
ATGTTGTGCAAAAAAGCGGTTAGCTCCTTCGGTCCTCCGATCGTTGTCAGAAGTAAGTTGGCCGCAGTGT
TATCACTCATGGTTATGGCAGCACTGCATAATTCTCTTACTGTCATGCCATCCGTAAGATGCTTTTCTGT
GACTGGTGAGTACTCAACCAAGTCATTCTGAGAATAGTGTATGCGGCGACCGAGTTGCTCTTGCCCGGCG
TCAATACGGGATAATACCGCGCCACATAGCAGAACTTTAAAAGTGCTCATCATTGGAAAACGTTCTTCGG
GGCGAAAACTCTCAAGGATCTTACCGCTGTTGAGATCCAGTTCGATGTAACCCACTCGTGCACCCAACTG
ATCTTCAGCATCTTTTACTTTCACCAGCGTTTCTGGGTGAGCAAAAACAGGAAGGCAAAATGCCGCAAAA
AAGGGAATAAGGGCGACACGGAAATGTTGAATACTCATACTCT
Features (pLannotate 1.2.2; 7 found; start..end, strand, type, name):
    244..957     +  CDS            GFPmut3: GFPmut3 is a basic (constitutively fluorescent) green fluorescent protein published in 1996, derived from Aequorea victoria. It is reported to be a very rapidly-maturing weak dimer.
   1005..1035    -  promoter       lac promoter: promoter for the E. coli lac operon
   1050..1071    -  protein_bind   CAP binding site: CAP binding activates transcription in the presence of cAMP. E. coli catabolite activator protein
   1084..1176    -  CDS            lacI (fragment): lac repressor; lacI; The lac repressor binds to the lac operator to inhibit transcription in E. coli. This inhibition can be relieved by adding lactose or isopropyl-β-D-thiogalactopyranoside (IPTG).
   1359..1947    -  rep_origin     ori: high-copy-number ColE1/pMB1/pBR322/pUC origin of replication
   2118..2978    -  CDS            AmpR: β-lactamase; bla; confers resistance to ampicillin, carbenicillin, and related antibiotics
   2979..100     -  promoter       AmpR promoter (across the origin): bla
