[The description below was written by a language model from this plasmid's Addgene catalogue record and pLannotate feature annotations shown in this document.]
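Description:
pCE1 is a small (about 3 kb) pUC19-based plasmid that carries a synthetic, Candida codon-optimized monomeric eGFP coding sequence together with a "RIPLING" linker sequence. It is catalogued as a bacterial expression vector, but its layout suggests it acts mainly as a cloning and storage vehicle for the GFP module. It is maintained in E. coli at high copy through the ColE1/pUC origin of replication and selected with ampicillin via the β-lactamase gene and its native promoter. No yeast origin, yeast selectable marker or Candida promoter is annotated.

The feature table places a roughly 710 bp GFP open reading frame on the forward strand. The annotation software labelled it GFPmut3, the closest match in its database, whereas the depositor describes it as a monomeric eGFP recoded for Candida. The linker is not annotated separately, so its position relative to the GFP coding sequence cannot be determined from the record. The residual pUC19 lac promoter, CAP binding site and a short lacI fragment lie downstream of the insert and on the opposite strand. They therefore do not drive the GFP in the sense direction, and no promoter for the insert is annotated. The insert was introduced by ligation-independent cloning.

The associated publication describes a markerless CRISPR-mediated genome editing system for Candida auris. In that context, the plasmid most plausibly serves as a template source of a linker-GFP tagging cassette for building fluorescent protein fusions in Candida species, although the record does not spell out this use.
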