Addgene plasmid #174434: pCE1
Purpose: Candida optimized monomeric eGFP with RIPLING linker sequence.
Depositing lab: Clarissa Nobile. Depositing organization: University of California, Merced. Publication: A Markerless CRISPR-Mediated System for Genome Editing in Candida auris Reveals a Conserved Role for Cas5 in the Caspofungin Response. Ennis CL, Hernday AD, Nobile CJ. Microbiol Spectr. 2021 Dec 22;9(3):e0182021. doi: 10.1128/Spectrum.01820-21. Epub 2021 Nov 3. PubMed 34730409.
Backbone
  Vector backbone: pUC19
  Backbone size w/o insert (bp): 2242
  Total vector size (bp): 2983
  Vector type: Bacterial Expression
Growth in bacteria
  Bacterial resistance: Ampicillin, 100 μg/mL
  Growth temperature: 37°C
  Growth strain: DH5alpha
  Copy number: High Copy
Gene/Insert
  Gene/Insert name: Candida optimized monomeric GFP
  Species: Synthetic
  Cloning method: Ligation Independent Cloning
  Sequencing primers: 5′ cacatttccccgaaaagtg; 3′ CTCACTGCCCGCTTTCCAGT
Terms and licenses: Academic/Nonprofit Terms; Industry Terms: Not Available to Industry
How to cite: pCE1 was a gift from Clarissa Nobile (Addgene plasmid # 174434 ; http://n2t.net/addgene:174434 ; RRID:Addgene_174434)
